>Addgene plasmid #178917 | BASIC_SEVA_17_pKD46.10 | addgene full sequence | sequence record 383847 | Addgene NGS Result
GGCTCGGGTAAGAACTCGCACTTCGTGGAAACACTATTATCTGGTGGGTCTCTGTCCACTAGTCTTGGAC
TCCTGTTGATAGATCCAGTAATGACCTCAGAACTCCATCTGGATTTGTTCAGAACGCTCGGTTGCCGCCG
GGCGTTTTTTATTGGTGAGAATCCAGGGGTCCCCAATAATTACGATTTAAATTAGTAGCCCGCCTAATGA
GCGGGCTTTTTTTTAATTCCCCTATTTGTTTATTTTTCTAAATACATTCAAATATGTATCCGCTCATGAG
ACAATAACCCTGATAAATGCTTCAATAATATTGAAAAAGGAAGAGTATGAGCATTCAGCATTTTCGTGTG
GCGCTGATTCCGTTTTTTGCGGCGTTTTGCCTGCCGGTGTTTGCGCATCCGGAAACCCTGGTGAAAGTGA
AAGATGCGGAAGATCAACTGGGTGCGCGCGTGGGCTATATTGAACTGGATCTGAACAGCGGCAAAATTCT
GGAATCTTTTCGTCCGGAAGAACGTTTTCCGATGATGAGCACCTTTAAAGTGCTGCTGTGCGGTGCGGTT
CTGAGCCGTGTGGATGCGGGCCAGGAACAACTGGGCCGTCGTATTCATTATAGCCAGAACGATCTGGTGG
AATATAGCCCGGTGACCGAAAAACATCTGACCGATGGCATGACCGTGCGTGAACTGTGCAGCGCGGCGAT
TACCATGAGCGATAACACCGCGGCGAACCTGCTGCTGACGACCATTGGCGGTCCGAAAGAACTGACCGCG
TTTCTGCATAACATGGGCGATCATGTGACCCGTCTGGATCGTTGGGAACCGGAACTGAACGAAGCGATTC
CGAACGATGAACGTGATACCACCATGCCGGCAGCAATGGCGACCACCCTGCGTAAACTGCTGACGGGTGA
GCTGCTGACCCTGGCAAGCCGCCAGCAACTGATTGATTGGATGGAAGCGGATAAAGTGGCGGGTCCGCTG
CTGCGTAGCGCGCTGCCGGCTGGCTGGTTTATTGCGGATAAAAGCGGTGCGGGCGAACGTGGCAGCCGTG
GCATTATTGCGGCGCTGGGCCCGGATGGTAAACCGAGCCGTATTGTGGTGATTTATACCACCGGCAGCCA
GGCGACGATGGATGAACGTAACCGTCAGATTGCGGAAATTGGCGCGAGCCTGATTAAACATTGGTAAACC
GATACAATTAAAGGCTCCTTTTGGAGCCTTTTTTTTTGGACGACCCTTGTCGGCTCGGCCCACTTGTGTG
TCTCGTACAATTCTGAGGTCCACACAGATAGTGTCCTGTTCTACTTTTGTTTGTTAGTCTTGATGCTTCA
CTGATAGATACAAGAGCCATAAGAACCTCAGATCCTTCCGTATTTAGCCAGTATGTTCTCTAGTGTGGTT
CGTTGTTTTTGCGTGAGCCATGAGAACGAACCATTGAGATCATACTTACTTTGCATGTCACTCAAAAATT
TTGCCTCAAAACTGGTGAGCTGAATTTTTGCAGTTAAAGCATCGTGTAGTGTTTTTCTTAGTCCGTTACG
TAGGTAGGAATCTGATGTAATGGTTGTTGGTATTTTGTCACCATTCATTTTTATCTGGTTGTTCTCAAGT
TCGGTTACGAGATCCATTTGTCTATCTAGTTCAACTTGGAAAATCAACGTATCAGTCGGGCGGCCTCGCT
TATCAACCACCAATTTCATATTGCTGTAAGTGTTTAAATCTTTACTTATTGGTTTCAAAACCCATTGGTT
AAGCCTTTTAAACTCATGGTAGTTATTTTCAAGCATTAACATGAACTTAAATTCATCAAGGCTAATCTCT
ATATTTGCCTTGTGAGTTTTCTTTTGTGTTAGTTCTTTTAATAACCACTCATAAATCCTCATAGAGTATT
TGTTTTCAAAAGACTTAACATGTTCCAGATTATATTTTATGAATTTTTTTAACTGGAAAAGATAAGGCAA
TATCTCTTCACTAAAAACTAATTCTAATTTTTCGCTTGAGAACTTGGCATAGTTTGTCCACTGGAAAATC
TCAAAGCCTTTAACCAAAGGATTCCTGATTTCCACAGTTCTCGTCATCAGCTCTCTGGTTGCTTTAGCTA
ATACACCATAAGCATTTTCCCTACTGATGTTCATCATCTGAGCGTATTGGTTATAAGTGAACGATACCGT
CCGTTCTTTCCTTGTAGGGTTTTCAATCGTGGGGTTGAGTAGTGCCACACAGCATAAAATTAGCTTGGTT
TCATGCTCCGTTAAGTCATAGCGACTAATCGCTAGTTCATTTGCTTTGAAAACAACTAATTCAGACATAC
ATCTCAATTGGTCTAGGTGATTTTAATCACTATACCAATTGAGATGGGCTAGTCAATGATAATTACTAGT
CCTTTTCCTTTGAGTTGTGGGTATCTGTAAATTCTGCTAGACCTTTGCTGGAAAACTTGTAAATTCTGCT
AGACCCTCTGTAAATTCCGCTAGACCTTTGTGTGTTTTTTTTGTTTATATTCAAGTGGTTATAATTTATA
GAATAAAGAAAGAATAAAAAAAGATAAAAAGAATAGATCCCAGCCCTGTGTATAACTCACTACTTTAGTC
AGTTCCGCAGTATTACAAAAGGATGTCGCAAACGCTGTTTGCTCCTCTACAAAACAGACCTTAAAACCCT
AAAGGCTTAAGTAGCACCCTCGCAAGCTCGGTTGCGGCCGCAATCGGGCAAATCGCTGAATATTCCTTTT
GTCTCCGACCATCAGGCACCTGAGTCGCTGTCTTTTTCGTGACATTCAGTTCGCTGCGCTCACGGCTCTG
GCAGTGAATGGGGGTAAATGGCACTACAGGCGCGGCGCGCCCAGCTGTCTAGGGCGGCGGATTTGTCCTA
CTCAGGAGAGCGTTCACCGACAAACAACAGATAAAACGAAAGGCCCAGTCTTTCGACTGAGCCTTTCGTT
TTATTTGATGCCTTTAATTAAGGCTCGGGAGACCTATCGGTAATAACAGTCCAATCTGGTGTAACTTCGG
AATCGTCCCCAATTATTGAACACCCTTCGGGGTGTTTTTTTGTTTCTGGTCTACCATCTCGTTGTGATAA
TAGACCTGAAGTGCCTACTCTGGAAAATCTTTGACAGCTAGCTCAGTCCTAGGTATAATGCTAGCAGCTG
TCACCGGATGTGCTTTCCGGTCTGATGAGTCCGTGAGGACGAAACAGCCTCTACAAATAATTTTGTTTAA
GGCTCGCTACGAGAAGATTGTTACTTTCGCAGCGTTATTATCTAAGGAGGTAGTCCATGGTTAGCAAAGG
CGAGGCGGTTATCAAGGAGTTTATGCGTTTTAAGGTTCACATGGAGGGTAGCATGAATGGTCACGAGTTC
GAGATCGAGGGTGAAGGCGAGGGTCGTCCGTACGAAGGCACCCAGACCGCGAAGCTGAAAGTGACCAAGG
GTGGCCCGCTGCCGTTCAGCTGGGACATCCTGAGCCCGCAGTTCATGTATGGCAGCCGTGCGTTTACCAA
ACACCCGGCGGACATTCCGGATTACTATAAGCAAAGCTTCCCGGAAGGTTTTAAATGGGAGCGTGTTATG
AACTTCGAAGATGGTGGCGCGGTGACCGTTACCCAGGACACCAGCCTGGAGGATGGCACCCTGATTTACA
AGGTGAAACTGCGTGGCACCAACTTTCCGCCGGATGGTCCGGTTATGCAGAAGAAAACGATGGGTTGGGA
AGCGAGCACCGAGCGTCTGTATCCGGAAGATGGCGTGCTGAAGGGTGATATCAAAATGGCGCTGCGTCTG
AAGGACGGTGGCCGTTACCTGGCGGATTTTAAGACCACCTATAAAGCGAAGAAACCGGTGCAAATGCCGG
GTGCGTACAACGTTGACCGTAAACTGGATATTACCAGCCACAACGAGGATTATACCGTGGTTGAGCAATA
TGAGCGTAGCGAGGGTCGCCACAGCACCGGCGGCATGGACGAACTGTATAAGGGATCCTAATAA
Features (pLannotate 1.2.2; 10 found; start..end, strand, type, name):
     68..162     +  terminator     lambda t0 terminator: transcription terminator from phage lambda
    235..326     +  promoter       AmpR promoter: bla
    327..1184    +  CDS            bla: BLAT_ECOLX - Experimental evidence at protein level: Swiss-Prot protein existence level 1. TEM-type are the most prevalent beta-lactamases in enterobacteria; they hydrolyze the beta-lactam bond in susceptible beta-lactam antibiotics, thus conferring resistance to penicillins and cephalosporins. TEM-3 and TEM-4 are capable of hydrolyzing cefotaxime and ceftazidime. TEM-5 is capable of hydrolyzing ceftazidime. TEM-6 is capable of hydrolyzing ceftazidime and aztreonam. TEM-8/CAZ-2, TEM- 16/CAZ-7 and TEM-24/CAZ-6 are markedly active against ceftazidime. IRT- 4 shows resistance to beta-lactamase in
   1191..1230    +  terminator     fd terminator: central terminator from bacteriophage fd (Otsuka and Kunisawa, 1982)
   1358..2308    -  CDS            Rep101: RepA protein needed for replication with the pSC101 origin; rep101
   2356..2578    -  rep_origin     pSC101 ori: low-copy replication origin that requires the Rep101 protein
   2861..2947    -  terminator     rrnB T1 terminator: Escherichia coli rrnB; transcription terminator T1 from the E. coli rrnB gene
   3111..3145    +  promoter       J23119 promoter: bacterial promoter (Registry of Standard Biological Parts BBa J23119)
   3148..3197    +  misc_RNA       sTRSV HHRz: hammerhead ribozyme from the tobacco ringspot virus satellite RNA (Khvorova et al., 2003)
   3277..3972    +  CDS            mScarlet: mScarlet is a basic (constitutively fluorescent) red fluorescent protein published in 2016, derived from synthetic construct. It has moderate acid sensitivity.
