[The description below was written by a language model from this plasmid's Addgene catalogue record and pLannotate feature annotations shown in this document.]
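Description:
BASIC_SEVA_17_pKD46.10 is a bacterial synthetic-biology backbone from the BASIC SEVA collection, intended as a destination vector for BASIC DNA assembly. The sequenced plasmid is 3,984 nt, matching the recorded 2,910 bp backbone plus a 1,074 bp insert. It replicates from the pSC101 origin together with the Rep101 (RepA) initiator protein that this origin requires, giving low copy number. The name points to the pKD46 replicon, and the recorded 30°C growth temperature is consistent with a temperature-sensitive pSC101 derivative, although the record does not state this explicitly. Selection is by ampicillin, through a TEM-type beta-lactamase (bla) expressed from its own AmpR promoter and followed by the bacteriophage fd terminator. Lambda t0 and rrnB T1 terminators flank the cargo position, in keeping with SEVA-style modular architecture in which the marker, origin and cargo modules are transcriptionally insulated from each other.

The insert is an mScarlet counter-selection cassette. The strong constitutive J23119 promoter drives a transcript that begins with the sTRSV hammerhead ribozyme, a self-cleaving insulator that removes promoter-derived 5' sequence and so standardises the mRNA leader, followed by the coding sequence for the red fluorescent protein mScarlet. In a dropout arrangement of this kind, the assembled parts are expected to replace the cassette, so colonies carrying unmodified vector remain red while correct assemblies are non-fluorescent, giving a simple visual screen. The feature table does not annotate the BASIC prefix and suffix sequences or linker sites used for assembly, so their exact positions are not given in the record.
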