Addgene plasmid #178917: BASIC_SEVA_17_pKD46.10
Purpose: BASIC DNA assembly vector
Depositing lab: Paul Freemont. Depositing organization: Imperial College London. Publication: basicsynbio and the BASIC SEVA collection: software and vectors for an established DNA assembly method. Haines MC, Carling B, Marshall J, Shenshin VA, Baldwin GS, Freemont P, Storch M. Synth Biol (Oxf). 2022 Oct 11;7(1):ysac023. doi: 10.1093/synbio/ysac023. eCollection 2022. PubMed 36381610.
Backbone
  Vector backbone: BASIC_SEVA_17_pKD46.10
  Backbone size w/o insert (bp): 2910
  Vector type: Synthetic Biology
Growth in bacteria
  Bacterial resistance: Ampicillin, 100 μg/mL
  Growth temperature: 30°C
  Growth strain: NEB 5-alpha
  Copy number: Low Copy
Gene/Insert
  Gene/Insert name: mScarlet counter-selection cassette
  Species: Synthetic
  Insert size (bp): 1074
  Cloning method: Unknown
  Sequencing primers: 5′ ggcggcggatttgtcctac; 3′ ggtgagaatccaggggtcc
Depositor comments: Cloning method: BASIC DNA assembly . Please visit https://www.biorxiv.org/content/10.1101/2022.01.06.446575v2 for bioRxiv preprint.
How to cite: BASIC_SEVA_17_pKD46.10 was a gift from Paul Freemont (Addgene plasmid # 178917 ; http://n2t.net/addgene:178917 ; RRID:Addgene_178917)
